Addgene plasmid #107733: pHCas9-Nours
Purpose: Escherichia coli- S. cerevisiae shuttle plasmid harbors a Cas9 gene, a natMX6 and URA3 selection markers used in S. cerevisiae
Depositing lab: Sheng Yang. Depositing organization: CAS Center for Excellence in Molecular Plant Sciences ("CEMPS"). Publication: Unraveling the genetic basis of fast l-arabinose consumption on top of recombinant xylose-fermenting Saccharomyces cerevisiae. Wang X, Yang J, Yang S, Jiang Y. Biotechnol Bioeng. 2018 Sep 10. doi: 10.1002/bit.26827. PubMed 30199094.
Backbone
  Vector backbone: pSH47
  Backbone size w/o insert (bp): 6979
  Total vector size (bp): 11119
  Vector type: Yeast Expression, CRISPR
  Selectable markers: URA3
Growth in bacteria
  Bacterial resistance: Ampicillin, 100 μg/mL
  Growth temperature: 37°C
  Growth strain: DH5alpha
  Copy number: High Copy
Gene/Insert
  Gene/Insert name: Cas9
  Species: Human Optimized Streptococcus pyogenes Cas9
  Insert size (bp): 4140
  Mutation: Human optimized
  Promoter: TEF1
  Tag / fusion protein: SV40 NLS (N terminal on insert); SV40 NLS (C terminal on insert)
  Cloning method: Unknown
  Sequencing primers: 5′ NA
Resource information
  A portion of this plasmid was derived from a plasmid made by: Cas9 gene was amplified from plasmid p415-GalL-Cas9-CYC1t (Addgene:#43804)
Terms and licenses: Academic/Nonprofit Terms; Industry Terms: Not Available to Industry
How to cite: pHCas9-Nours was a gift from Sheng Yang (Addgene plasmid # 107733 ; http://n2t.net/addgene:107733 ; RRID:Addgene_107733)
