[The description below was written by a language model from this plasmid's Addgene catalogue record and the feature table of its GenBank file.]
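Description:
pHCas9-Nours is an Escherichia coli–Saccharomyces cerevisiae shuttle plasmid built on the pSH47 backbone for expressing Cas9 in yeast as part of a CRISPR genome-editing system. In bacteria it replicates from a high-copy ColE1/pUC-type origin and is selected through the beta-lactamase (ampicillin resistance) gene. In yeast it is maintained by a CEN6/ARS element, which gives stable, low-copy centromeric propagation. Two yeast markers are present. URA3, under its own promoter, complements uracil auxotrophy and can be counterselected with 5-fluoroorotic acid, which offers a way to cure the plasmid after editing. The second is a natMX-type cassette in which the Streptomyces noursei nat1 nourseothricin acetyltransferase gene sits between the Ashbya gossypii TEF promoter and terminator. This dominant drug marker works in prototrophic or industrial strains, and an EM7 promoter just upstream of nat1 also allows its expression in bacteria.

The payload is a human-codon-optimised Streptococcus pyogenes Cas9, recorded as amplified from a GalL-driven yeast Cas9 plasmid. It is flanked at both the N and C termini by SV40 nuclear localisation signals, driven by the constitutive S. cerevisiae TEF1 promoter and terminated by the CYC1 terminator. No guide RNA cassette is annotated, so the guide and any repair template are presumably supplied separately. Residual lac promoter/operator and T3 promoter sequences come from the cloning backbone. The associated work concerns the genetics of arabinose and xylose utilisation in engineered yeast. The catalogue lists a total size of 11,119 bp, whereas the held sequence record is 10,749 bp; the record does not explain the difference.
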