LOCUS       Exported 10749 bp ds-DNA circular SYN 13-MAY-2021
DEFINITION  Escherichia coli- S. cerevisiae shuttle plasmid harbors a Cas9 gene,
            a natMX6 and URA3 selection markers used in S. cerevisiae.
ACCESSION   .
VERSION     .
KEYWORDS    pHCas9-Nours
SOURCE      synthetic DNA construct
  ORGANISM  synthetic DNA construct
REFERENCE   1 (bases 1 to 10749)
  AUTHORS   Wang X, Yang J, Yang S, Jiang Y
  TITLE     Unraveling the genetic basis of fast l-arabinose consumption on top
            of recombinant xylose-fermenting Saccharomyces cerevisiae.
  JOURNAL   Biotechnol Bioeng. 2018 Sep 10. doi: 10.1002/bit.26827.
  PUBMED    30199094
REFERENCE   2 (bases 1 to 10749)
  AUTHORS   .
  TITLE     Direct Submission
  JOURNAL   Exported May 13, 2021 from SnapGene Server 1.1.58
            http://www.snapgene.com
FEATURES             Location/Qualifiers
     source          1..10749
                     /organism="synthetic DNA construct"
                     /mol_type="other DNA"
     promoter        1..400
                     /gene="S. cerevisiae TEF1"
                     /label=TEF1 promoter
                     /note="promoter for EF-1-alpha"
     CDS             420..440
                     /codon_start=1
                     /product="nuclear localization signal of SV40 (simian virus
                     40) large T antigen"
                     /label=SV40 NLS
                     /translation="PKKKRKV"
     CDS             441..4541
                     /codon_start=1
                     /product="Cas9 (Csn1) endonuclease from the Streptococcus
                     pyogenes Type II CRISPR/Cas system"
                     /label=Cas9
                     /note="generates RNA-guided double strand breaks in DNA"
                     /translation="DKKYSIGLDIGTNSVGWAVITDEYKVPSKKFKVLGNTDRHSIKKN
                     LIGALLFDSGETAEATRLKRTARRRYTRRKNRICYLQEIFSNEMAKVDDSFFHRLEESF
                     LVEEDKKHERHPIFGNIVDEVAYHEKYPTIYHLRKKLVDSTDKADLRLIYLALAHMIKF
                     RGHFLIEGDLNPDNSDVDKLFIQLVQTYNQLFEENPINASGVDAKAILSARLSKSRRLE
                     NLIAQLPGEKKNGLFGNLIALSLGLTPNFKSNFDLAEDAKLQLSKDTYDDDLDNLLAQI
                     GDQYADLFLAAKNLSDAILLSDILRVNTEITKAPLSASMIKRYDEHHQDLTLLKALVRQ
                     QLPEKYKEIFFDQSKNGYAGYIDGGASQEEFYKFIKPILEKMDGTEELLVKLNREDLLR
                     KQRTFDNGSIPHQIHLGELHAILRRQEDFYPFLKDNREKIEKILTFRIPYYVGPLARGN
                     SRFAWMTRKSEETITPWNFEEVVDKGASAQSFIERMTNFDKNLPNEKVLPKHSLLYEYF
                     TVYNELTKVKYVTEGMRKPAFLSGEQKKAIVDLLFKTNRKVTVKQLKEDYFKKIECFDS
                     VEISGVEDRFNASLGTYHDLLKIIKDKDFLDNEENEDILEDIVLTLTLFEDREMIEERL
                     KTYAHLFDDKVMKQLKRRRYTGWGRLSRKLINGIRDKQSGKTILDFLKSDGFANRNFMQ
                     LIHDDSLTFKEDIQKAQVSGQGDSLHEHIANLAGSPAIKKGILQTVKVVDELVKVMGRH
                     KPENIVIEMARENQTTQKGQKNSRERMKRIEEGIKELGSQILKEHPVENTQLQNEKLYL
                     YYLQNGRDMYVDQELDINRLSDYDVDHIVPQSFLKDDSIDNKVLTRSDKNRGKSDNVPS
                     EEVVKKMKNYWRQLLNAKLITQRKFDNLTKAERGGLSELDKAGFIKRQLVETRQITKHV
                     AQILDSRMNTKYDENDKLIREVKVITLKSKLVSDFRKDFQFYKVREINNYHHAHDAYLN
                     AVVGTALIKKYPKLESEFVYGDYKVYDVRKMIAKSEQEIGKATAKYFFYSNIMNFFKTE
                     ITLANGEIRKRPLIETNGETGEIVWDKGRDFATVRKVLSMPQVNIVKKTEVQTGGFSKE
                     SILPKRNSDKLIARKKDWDPKKYGGFDSPTVAYSVLVVAKVEKGKSKKLKSVKELLGIT
                     IMERSSFEKNPIDFLEAKGYKEVKKDLIIKLPKYSLFELENGRKRMLASAGELQKGNEL
                     ALPSKYVNFLYLASHYEKLKGSPEDNEQKQLFVEQHKHYLDEIIEQISEFSKRVILADA
                     NLDKVLSAYNKHRDKPIREQAENIIHLFTLTNLGAPAAFKYFDTTIDRKRYTSTKEVLD
                     ATLIHQSITGLYETRIDLSQLGGD"
     CDS             4554..4574
                     /codon_start=1
                     /product="nuclear localization signal of SV40 (simian virus
                     40) large T antigen"
                     /label=SV40 NLS
                     /translation="PKKKRKV"
     terminator      4590..4837
                     /gene="S. cerevisiae CYC1"
                     /label=CYC1 terminator
                     /note="transcription terminator for CYC1"
     primer_bind     complement(4606..4624)
                     /label=CYC1
                     /note="CYC1 transcription termination signal, reverse
                     primer"
     primer_bind     complement(4969..4988)
                     /label=F1ori-R
                     /note="F1 origin, reverse primer"
     promoter        5059..5402
                     /label=TEF promoter
                     /note="Ashbya gossypii TEF promoter"
     promoter        5403..5450
                     /label=EM7 promoter
                     /note="synthetic bacterial promoter "
     CDS             5469..6041
                     /codon_start=1
                     /gene="Streptomyces noursei nat1"
                     /product="nourseothricin acetyltransferase"
                     /label=NrsR
                     /note="confers resistance to nourseothricin"
                     /translation="MGTTLDDTAYRYRTSVPGDAEAIEALDGSFTTDTVFRVTATGDGF
                     TLREVPVDPPLTKVFPDDESDDESDDGEDGDPDSRTFVAYGDDGDLAGFVVVSYSGWNR
                     RLTVEDIEVAPEHRGHGVGRALMGLATEFARERGAGHLWLEVTNVNAPAIHAYRRMGFT
                     LCGLDTALYDGTASDGEQALYMSMPCP"
     terminator      6047..6244
                     /label=TEF terminator
                     /note="Ashbya gossypii TEF terminator"
     primer_bind     6456..6477
                     /label=F1ori-F
                     /note="F1 origin, forward primer"
     CDS             complement(6745..7548)
                     /codon_start=1
                     /gene="S. cerevisiae URA3"
                     /product="orotidine-5'-phosphate decarboxylase, required
                     for uracil biosynthesis"
                     /label=URA3
                     /note="yeast auxotrophic marker, counterselectable with
                     5-fluoroorotic acid (5-FOA)"
                     /translation="MSKATYKERAATHPSPVAAKLFNIMHEKQTNLCASLDVRTTKELL
                     ELVEALGPKICLLKTHVDILTDFSMEGTVKPLKALSAKYNFLLFEDRKFADIGNTVKLQ
                     YSAGVYRIAEWADITNAHGVVGPGIVSGLKQAAEEVTKEPRGLLMLAELSCKGSLSTGE
                     YTKGTVDIAKSDKDFVIGFIAQRDMGGRDEGYDWLIMTPGVGLDDKGDALGQQYRTVDD
                     VVSTGSDIIIVGRGLFAKGRDAKVEGERYRKAGWEAYLRRCGQQN"
     promoter        complement(7549..7764)
                     /gene="S. cerevisiae URA3"
                     /label=URA3 promoter
     primer_bind     complement(7788..7807)
                     /label=pRS-marker
                     /note="pRS vectors, use to sequence yeast selectable
                     marker"
     primer_bind     7907..7929
                     /label=pGEX 3'
                     /note="pGEX vectors, reverse primer"
     primer_bind     complement(7967..7985)
                     /label=pBRforEco
                     /note="pBR322 vectors, upsteam of EcoRI site, forward
                     primer"
     misc_feature    8026..8529
                     /label=CEN/ARS
                     /note="S. cerevisiae CEN6 centromere fused to an
                     autonomously replicating sequence"
     promoter        8566..8670
                     /gene="bla"
                     /label=AmpR promoter
     CDS             8671..9531
                     /codon_start=1
                     /gene="bla"
                     /product="beta-lactamase"
                     /label=AmpR
                     /note="confers resistance to ampicillin, carbenicillin, and
                     related antibiotics"
                     /translation="MSIQHFRVALIPFFAAFCLPVFAHPETLVKVKDAEDQLGARVGYI
                     ELDLNSGKILESFRPEERFPMMSTFKVLLCGAVLSRIDAGQEQLGRRIHYSQNDLVEYS
                     PVTEKHLTDGMTVRELCSAAITMSDNTAANLLLTTIGGPKELTAFLHNMGDHVTRLDRW
                     EPELNEAIPNDERDTTMPVAMATTLRKLLTGELLTLASRQQLIDWMEADKVAGPLLRSA
                     LPAGWFIADKSGAGERGSRGIIAALGPDGKPSRIVVIYTTGSQATMDERNRQIAEIGAS
                     LIKHW"
     primer_bind     complement(8889..8908)
                     /label=Amp-R
                     /note="Ampicillin resistance gene, reverse primer"
     rep_origin      9702..10290
                     /direction=RIGHT
                     /label=ori
                     /note="high-copy-number ColE1/pMB1/pBR322/pUC origin of
                     replication"
     primer_bind     10191..10210
                     /label=pBR322ori-F
                     /note="pBR322 origin, forward primer"
     primer_bind     10444..10461
                     /label=L4440
                     /note="L4440 vector, forward primer"
     protein_bind    10578..10599
                     /label=CAP binding site
                     /bound_moiety="E. coli catabolite activator protein"
                     /note="CAP binding activates transcription in the presence
                     of cAMP."
     promoter        10614..10644
                     /label=lac promoter
                     /note="promoter for the E. coli lac operon"
     protein_bind    10652..10668
                     /label=lac operator
                     /bound_moiety="lac repressor encoded by lacI"
                     /note="The lac repressor binds to the lac operator to
                     inhibit transcription in E. coli. This inhibition can be
                     relieved by adding lactose or
                     isopropyl-beta-D-thiogalactopyranoside (IPTG)."
     primer_bind     10657..10679
                     /label=M13/pUC Reverse
                     /note="In lacZ gene"
     primer_bind     10676..10692
                     /label=M13 rev
                     /note="common sequencing primer, one of multiple similar
                     variants"
     primer_bind     10676..10692
                     /label=M13 Reverse
                     /note="In lacZ gene. Also called M13-rev"
     primer_bind     10711..10731
                     /label=T3
                     /note="T3 promoter, forward primer"
     promoter        10713..10731
                     /label=T3 promoter
                     /note="promoter for bacteriophage T3 RNA polymerase"
ORIGIN
        1 catagcttca aaatgtttct actccttttt tactcttcca gattttctcg gactccgcgc
       61 atcgccgtac cacttcaaaa cacccaagca cagcatacta aatttcccct ctttcttcct
      121 ctagggtgtc gttaattacc cgtactaaag gtttggaaaa gaaaaaagag accgcctcgt
      181 ttctttttct tcgtcgaaaa aggcaataaa aatttttatc acgtttcttt ttcttgaaaa
      241 tttttttttt tgattttttt ctctttcgat gacctcccat tgatatttaa gttaataaac
      301 ggtcttcaat ttctcaagtt tcagtttcat ttttcttgtt ctattacaac tttttttact
      361 tcttgctcat tagaaagaaa gcatagcaat ctaatctaag ttttaattac aaaatgcctc
      421 caaaaaagaa gagaaaggtc gacaagaagt actccattgg gctcgatatc ggcacaaaca
      481 gcgtcggttg ggccgtcatt acggacgagt acaaggtgcc gagcaaaaaa ttcaaagttc
      541 tgggcaatac cgatcgccac agcataaaga agaacctcat tggcgccctc ctgttcgact
      601 ccggggagac ggccgaagcc acgcggctca aaagaacagc acggcgcaga tatacccgca
      661 gaaagaatcg gatctgctac ctgcaggaga tctttagtaa tgagatggct aaggtggatg
      721 actctttctt ccataggctg gaggagtcct ttttggtgga ggaggataaa aagcacgagc
      781 gccacccaat ctttggcaat atcgtggacg aggtggcgta ccatgaaaag tacccaacca
      841 tatatcatct gaggaagaag cttgtagaca gtactgataa ggctgacttg cggttgatct
      901 atctcgcgct ggcgcatatg atcaaatttc ggggacactt cctcatcgag ggggacctga
      961 acccagacaa cagcgatgtc gacaaactct ttatccaact ggttcagact tacaatcagc
     1021 ttttcgaaga gaacccgatc aacgcatccg gagttgacgc caaagcaatc ctgagcgcta
     1081 ggctgtccaa atcccggcgg ctcgaaaacc tcatcgcaca gctccctggg gagaagaaga
     1141 acggcctgtt tggtaatctt atcgccctgt cactcgggct gacccccaac tttaaatcta
     1201 acttcgacct ggccgaagat gccaagcttc aactgagcaa agacacctac gatgatgatc
     1261 tcgacaatct gctggcccag atcggcgacc agtacgcaga cctttttttg gcggcaaaga
     1321 acctgtcaga cgccattctg ctgagtgata ttctgcgagt gaacacggag atcaccaaag
     1381 ctccgctgag cgctagtatg atcaagcgct atgatgagca ccaccaagac ttgactttgc
     1441 tgaaggccct tgtcagacag caactgcctg agaagtacaa ggaaattttc ttcgatcagt
     1501 ctaaaaatgg ctacgccgga tacattgacg gcggagcaag ccaggaggaa ttttacaaat
     1561 ttattaagcc catcttggaa aaaatggacg gcaccgagga gctgctggta aagcttaaca
     1621 gagaagatct gttgcgcaaa cagcgcactt tcgacaatgg aagcatcccc caccagattc
     1681 acctgggcga actgcacgct atcctcaggc ggcaagagga tttctacccc tttttgaaag
     1741 ataacaggga aaagattgag aaaatcctca catttcggat accctactat gtaggccccc
     1801 tcgcccgggg aaattccaga ttcgcgtgga tgactcgcaa atcagaagag accatcactc
     1861 cctggaactt cgaggaagtc gtggataagg gggcctctgc ccagtccttc atcgaaagga
     1921 tgactaactt tgataaaaat ctgcctaacg aaaaggtgct tcctaaacac tctctgctgt
     1981 acgagtactt cacagtttat aacgagctca ccaaggtcaa atacgtcaca gaagggatga
     2041 gaaagccagc attcctgtct ggagagcaga agaaagctat cgtggacctc ctcttcaaga
     2101 cgaaccggaa agttaccgtg aaacagctca aagaagacta tttcaaaaag attgaatgtt
     2161 tcgactctgt tgaaatcagc ggagtggagg atcgcttcaa cgcatccctg ggaacgtatc
     2221 acgatctcct gaaaatcatt aaagacaagg acttcctgga caatgaggag aacgaggaca
     2281 ttcttgagga cattgtcctc acccttacgt tgtttgaaga tagggagatg attgaagaac
     2341 gcttgaaaac ttacgctcat ctcttcgacg acaaagtcat gaaacagctc aagaggcgcc
     2401 gatatacagg atgggggcgg ctgtcaagaa aactgatcaa tgggatccga gacaagcaga
     2461 gtggaaagac aatcctggat tttcttaagt ccgatggatt tgccaaccgg aacttcatgc
     2521 agttgatcca tgatgactct ctcaccttta aggaggacat ccagaaagca caagtttctg
     2581 gccaggggga cagtcttcac gagcacatcg ctaatcttgc aggtagccca gctatcaaaa
     2641 agggaatact gcagaccgtt aaggtcgtgg atgaactcgt caaagtaatg ggaaggcata
     2701 agcccgagaa tatcgttatc gagatggccc gagagaacca aactacccag aagggacaga
     2761 agaacagtag ggaaaggatg aagaggattg aagagggtat aaaagaactg gggtcccaaa
     2821 tccttaagga acacccagtt gaaaacaccc agcttcagaa tgagaagctc tacctgtact
     2881 acctgcagaa cggcagggac atgtacgtgg atcaggaact ggacatcaat cggctctccg
     2941 actacgacgt ggatcatatc gtgccccagt cttttctcaa agatgattct attgataata
     3001 aagtgttgac aagatccgat aaaaatagag ggaagagtga taacgtcccc tcagaagaag
     3061 ttgtcaagaa aatgaaaaat tattggcggc agctgctgaa cgccaaactg atcacacaac
     3121 ggaagttcga taatctgact aaggctgaac gaggtggcct gtctgagttg gataaagccg
     3181 gcttcatcaa aaggcagctt gttgagacac gccagatcac caagcacgtg gcccaaattc
     3241 tcgattcacg catgaacacc aagtacgatg aaaatgacaa actgattcga gaggtgaaag
     3301 ttattactct gaagtctaag ctggtctcag atttcagaaa ggactttcag ttttataagg
     3361 tgagagagat caacaattac caccatgcgc atgatgccta cctgaatgca gtggtaggca
     3421 ctgcacttat caaaaaatat cccaagcttg aatctgaatt tgtttacgga gactataaag
     3481 tgtacgatgt taggaaaatg atcgcaaagt ctgagcagga aataggcaag gccaccgcta
     3541 agtacttctt ttacagcaat attatgaatt ttttcaagac cgagattaca ctggccaatg
     3601 gagagattcg gaagcgacca cttatcgaaa caaacggaga aacaggagaa atcgtgtggg
     3661 acaagggtag ggatttcgcg acagtccgga aggtcctgtc catgccgcag gtgaacatcg
     3721 ttaaaaagac cgaagtacag accggaggct tctccaagga aagtatcctc ccgaaaagga
     3781 acagcgacaa gctgatcgca cgcaaaaaag attgggaccc caagaaatac ggcggattcg
     3841 attctcctac agtcgcttac agtgtactgg ttgtggccaa agtggagaaa gggaagtcta
     3901 aaaaactcaa aagcgtcaag gaactgctgg gcatcacaat catggagcga tcaagcttcg
     3961 aaaaaaaccc catcgacttt ctcgaggcga aaggatataa agaggtcaaa aaagacctca
     4021 tcattaagct tcccaagtac tctctctttg agcttgaaaa cggccggaaa cgaatgctcg
     4081 ctagtgcggg cgagctgcag aaaggtaacg agctggcact gccctctaaa tacgttaatt
     4141 tcttgtatct ggccagccac tatgaaaagc tcaaagggtc tcccgaagat aatgagcaga
     4201 agcagctgtt cgtggaacaa cacaaacact accttgatga gatcatcgag caaataagcg
     4261 aattctccaa aagagtgatc ctcgccgacg ctaacctcga taaggtgctt tctgcttaca
     4321 ataagcacag ggataagccc atcagggagc aggcagaaaa cattatccac ttgtttactc
     4381 tgaccaactt gggcgcgcct gcagccttca agtacttcga caccaccata gacagaaagc
     4441 ggtacacctc tacaaaggag gtcctggacg ccacactgat tcatcagtca attacggggc
     4501 tctatgaaac aagaatcgac ctctctcagc tcggtggaga cagcagggct gaccccaaga
     4561 agaagaggaa ggtgtgatct cttctcgagt catgtaatta gttatgtcac gcttacattc
     4621 acgccctccc cccacatccg ctctaaccga aaaggaagga gttagacaac ctgaagtcta
     4681 ggtccctatt tattttttta tagttatgtt agtattaaga acgttattta tatttcaaat
     4741 ttttcttttt tttctgtaca gacgcgtgta cgcatgtaac attatactga aaaccttgct
     4801 tgagaaggtt ttgggacgct cgaaggcttt aatttgcggc cggtaccttc ccaacagttg
     4861 cgcagcctga atggcgaatg gnnnnnnnnn nnnnnnnnnn nnnnnnnnnn nnnnnnnnnn
     4921 nnnnnnnnnn nnnnnnnnnn nnnnnnnnnn nnnnnnnnnn nnnnnnnnnn nnnnnnnnnn
     4981 nnnnnnnnnn nnnnnnnnnn nnnnncgccc tagagatctg tttagcttgc ctcgtccccg
     5041 ccgggtcacc cggccagcga catggaggcc cagaataccc tccttgacag tcttgacgtg
     5101 cgcagctcag gggcatgatg tgactgtcgc ccgtacattt agcccataca tccccatgta
     5161 taatcatttg catccataca ttttgatggc cgcacggcgc gaagcaaaaa ttacggctcc
     5221 tcgctgcaga cctgcgagca gggaaacgct cccctcacag acgcgttgaa ttgtccccac
     5281 gccgcgcccc tgtagagaaa tataaaaggt taggatttgc cactgaggtt cttctttcat
     5341 atacttcctt ttaaaatctt gctaggatac agttctcaca tcacatccga acataaacaa
     5401 ccgttgacaa ttaatcatcg gcatagtata tcggcatagt ataatacgac aaggtgagga
     5461 actaaaccat gggtaccact cttgacgaca cggcttaccg gtaccgcacc agtgtcccgg
     5521 gggacgccga ggccatcgag gcactggatg ggtccttcac caccgacacc gtcttccgcg
     5581 tcaccgccac cggggacggc ttcaccctgc gggaggtgcc ggtggacccg cccctgacca
     5641 aggtgttccc cgacgacgaa tcggacgacg aatcggacga cggggaggac ggcgacccgg
     5701 actcccggac gttcgtcgcg tacggggacg acggcgacct ggcgggcttc gtggtcgtct
     5761 cgtactccgg ctggaaccgc cggctgaccg tcgaggacat cgaggtcgcc ccggagcacc
     5821 gggggcacgg ggtcgggcgc gcgttgatgg ggctcgcgac ggagttcgcc cgcgagcggg
     5881 gcgccgggca cctctggctg gaggtcacca acgtcaacgc accggcgatc cacgcgtacc
     5941 ggcggatggg gttcaccctc tgcggcctgg acaccgccct gtacgacggc accgcctcgg
     6001 acggcgagca ggcgctctac atgagcatgc cctgccccta atcagtactg acaataaaaa
     6061 gattcttgtt ttcaagaact tgtcatttgt atagtttttt tatattgtag ttgttctatt
     6121 ttaatcaaat gttagcgtga tttatatttt ttttcgcctc gacatcatct gcccagatgc
     6181 gaagttaagt gcgcagaaag taatatcatg cgtcaatcgt atgtgaatgc tggtcgctat
     6241 actgctgtcg attcgatact aacgccgcca tccagtgtcg aaaannnnnn nnnnnnnnnn
     6301 nnnnnnnnnn nnnnnnnnnn nnnnnnnnnn nnnnnnnnnn nnnnnnnnnn nnnnnnnnnn
     6361 nnnnnnnnnn nnnnannnnn nnnnnnnnnn nnnnnnnnnn nnnnnnnnnn nnnnnnnnnn
     6421 nnnncctttg acgttggagt ccacgttctt taatagtgga ctcttgttcc aaactggaac
     6481 aacactcaac cctatctcgg tctattcttt tgatttataa gggattttgc cgatttcggc
     6541 ctattggtta aaaaatgagc tgatttaaca aaaatttaac gcgaatttta acaaaatatt
     6601 aacgcttaca atttcctgat gcggtatttt ctccttacgc atctgtgcgg tatttcacac
     6661 cgcatagggt aataactgat ataattaaat tgaagctcta atttgtgagt ttagtataca
     6721 tgcatttact tataatacag ttttttagtt ttgctggccg catcttctca aatatgcttc
     6781 ccagcctgct tttctgtaac gttcaccctc taccttagca tcccttccct ttgcaaatag
     6841 tcctcttcca acaataataa tgtcagatcc tgtagagacc acatcatcca cggttctata
     6901 ctgttgaccc aatgcgtctc ccttgtcatc taaacccaca ccgggtgtca taatcaacca
     6961 atcgtaacct tcatctcttc cacccatgtc tctttgagca ataaagccga taacaaaatc
     7021 tttgtcgctc ttcgcaatgt caacagtacc cttagtatat tctccagtag atagggagcc
     7081 cttgcatgac aattctgcta acatcaaaag gcctctaggt tcctttgtta cttcttctgc
     7141 cgcctgcttc aaaccgctaa caatacctgg gcccaccaca ccgtgtgcat tcgtaatgtc
     7201 tgcccattct gctattctgt atacacccgc agagtactgc aatttgactg tattaccaat
     7261 gtcagcaaat tttctgtctt cgaagagtaa aaaattgtac ttggcggata atgcctttag
     7321 cggcttaact gtgccctcca tggaaaaatc agtcaagata tccacatgtg tttttagtaa
     7381 acaaattttg ggacctaatg cttcaactaa ctccagtaat tccttggtgg tacgaacatc
     7441 caatgaagca cacaagtttg tttgcttttc gtgcatgata ttaaatagct tggcagcaac
     7501 aggactagga tgagtagcag cacgttcctt atatgtagct ttcgacatga tttatcttcg
     7561 tttcctgcag gtttttgttc tgtgcagttg ggttaagaat actgggcaat ttcatgtttc
     7621 ttcaacacta catatgcgta tatataccaa tctaagtctg tgctccttcc ttcgttcttc
     7681 cttctgttcg gagattaccg aatcaaaaaa atttcaagga aaccgaaatc aaaaaaaaga
     7741 ataaaaaaaa aatgatgaat tgaaaaggtg gtatggtgca ctctcagtac aatctgctct
     7801 gatgccgcat agttaagcca gccccgacac ccgccaacac ccgctgacgc gccctgacgg
     7861 gcttgtctgc tcccggcatc cgcttacaga caagctgtga ccgtctccgg gagctgcatg
     7921 tgtcagaggt tttcaccgtc atcaccgaaa cgcgcgagac gaaagggcct cgtgatacgc
     7981 ctatttttat aggttaatgt catgataata atggtttctt agacggatcg cttgcctgta
     8041 acttacacgc gcctcgtatc ttttaatgat ggaataattt gggaatttac tctgtgttta
     8101 tttattttta tgttttgtat ttggatttta gaaagtaaat aaagaaggta gaagagttac
     8161 ggaatgaaga aaaaaaaata aacaaaggtt taaaaaattt caacaaaaag cgtactttac
     8221 atatatattt attagacaag aaaagcagat taaatagata tacattcgat taacgataag
     8281 taaaatgtaa aatcacagga ttttcgtgtg tggtcttcta cacagacaag atgaaacaat
     8341 tcggcattaa tacctgagag caggaagagc aagataaaag gtagtatttg ttggcgatcc
     8401 ccctagagtc ttttacatct tcggaaaaca aaaactattt tttctttaat ttcttttttt
     8461 actttctatt tttaatttat atatttatat taaaaaattt aaattataat tatttttata
     8521 gcacgtgatg aaaaggaccc aggtggcact tttcggggaa atgtgcgcgg aacccctatt
     8581 tgtttatttt tctaaataca ttcaaatatg tatccgctca tgagacaata accctgataa
     8641 atgcttcaat aatattgaaa aaggaagagt atgagtattc aacatttccg tgtcgccctt
     8701 attccctttt ttgcggcatt ttgccttcct gtttttgctc acccagaaac gctggtgaaa
     8761 gtaaaagatg ctgaagatca gttgggtgca cgagtgggtt acatcgaact ggatctcaac
     8821 agcggtaaga tccttgagag ttttcgcccc gaagaacgtt ttccaatgat gagcactttt
     8881 aaagttctgc tatgtggcgc ggtattatcc cgtattgacg ccgggcaaga gcaactcggt
     8941 cgccgcatac actattctca gaatgacttg gttgagtact caccagtcac agaaaagcat
     9001 cttacggatg gcatgacagt aagagaatta tgcagtgctg ccataaccat gagtgataac
     9061 actgcggcca acttacttct gacaacgatc ggaggaccga aggagctaac cgcttttttg
     9121 cacaacatgg gggatcatgt aactcgcctt gatcgttggg aaccggagct gaatgaagcc
     9181 ataccaaacg acgagcgtga caccacgatg cctgtagcaa tggcaacaac gttgcgcaaa
     9241 ctattaactg gcgaactact tactctagct tcccggcaac aattaataga ctggatggag
     9301 gcggataaag ttgcaggacc acttctgcgc tcggcccttc cggctggctg gtttattgct
     9361 gataaatctg gagccggtga gcgtgggtct cgcggtatca ttgcagcact ggggccagat
     9421 ggtaagccct cccgtatcgt agttatctac acgacgggga gtcaggcaac tatggatgaa
     9481 cgaaatagac agatcgctga gataggtgcc tcactgatta agcattggta actgtcagac
     9541 caagtttact catatatact ttagattgat ttaaaacttc atttttaatt taaaaggatc
     9601 taggtgaaga tcctttttga taatctcatg accaaaatcc cttaacgtga gttttcgttc
     9661 cactgagcgt cagaccccgt agaaaagatc aaaggatctt cttgagatcc tttttttctg
     9721 cgcgtaatct gctgcttgca aacaaaaaaa ccaccgctac cagcggtggt ttgtttgccg
     9781 gatcaagagc taccaactct ttttccgaag gtaactggct tcagcagagc gcagatacca
     9841 aatactgttc ttctagtgta gccgtagtta ggccaccact tcaagaactc tgtagcaccg
     9901 cctacatacc tcgctctgct aatcctgtta ccagtggctg ctgccagtgg cgataagtcg
     9961 tgtcttaccg ggttggactc aagacgatag ttaccggata aggcgcagcg gtcgggctga
    10021 acggggggtt cgtgcacaca gcccagcttg gagcgaacga cctacaccga actgagatac
    10081 ctacagcgtg agctatgaga aagcgccacg cttcccgaag ggagaaaggc ggacaggtat
    10141 ccggtaagcg gcagggtcgg aacaggagag cgcacgaggg agcttccagg gggaaacgcc
    10201 tggtatcttt atagtcctgt cgggtttcgc cacctctgac ttgagcgtcg atttttgtga
    10261 tgctcgtcag gggggcggag cctatggaaa aacgccagca acgcggcctt tttacggttc
    10321 ctggcctttt gctggccttt tgctcacatg ttctttcctg cgttatcccc tgattctgtg
    10381 gataaccgta ttaccgcctt tgagtgagct gataccgctc gccgcagccg aacgaccgag
    10441 cgcagcgagt cagtgagcga ggaagcggaa gagcgcccaa tacgcaaacc gcctctcccc
    10501 gcgcgttggc cgattcatta atgcagctgg cacgacaggt ttcccgactg gaaagcgggc
    10561 agtgagcgca acgcaattaa tgtgagttag ctcactcatt aggcacccca ggctttacac
    10621 tttatgcttc cggctcgtat gttgtgtgga attgtgagcg gataacaatt tcacacagga
    10681 aacagctatg accatgatta cgccaagcgc gcaattaacc ctcactaaag ggaacaaaag
    10741 ctggagctc
//
